Addgene plasmid #49549: EGFP-Rab14
Purpose: expresses EGFP-Rab14 in mammalian cells
Depositing lab: Marci Scidmore. Depositing organization: Cornell University. Publication: The Anaplasma phagocytophilum-occupied vacuole selectively recruits Rab-GTPases that are predominantly associated with recycling endosomes. Huang B, Hubber A, McDonough JA, Roy CR, Scidmore MA, Carlyon JA. Cell Microbiol. 2010 Sep 1;12(9):1292-307. doi: 10.1111/j.1462-5822.2010.01468.x. Epub 2010 Mar 25. PubMed 20345488.
Backbone
  Vector backbone: EGFP C1
  Backbone manufacturer: Clontech
  Backbone size w/o insert (bp): 4700
  Total vector size (bp): 5360
  Vector type: Mammalian Expression
  Selectable markers: Neomycin (select with G418)
Growth in bacteria
  Bacterial resistance: Kanamycin, 50 μg/mL
  Growth temperature: 37°C
  Growth strain: DH5alpha
  Copy number: High Copy
Gene/Insert
  Gene/Insert name: Rab14
  Species: H. sapiens (human)
  Insert size (bp): 660
  GenBank ID: AF498949
  Entrez Gene: RAB14 (a.k.a. FBP, RAB-14)
  Promoter: CMV
  Tag / fusion protein: EGFP (N terminal on insert)
  Cloning method: Restriction Enzyme; 5′ cloning site BamHI/BglII (destroyed during cloning); 3′ cloning site XhoI/SalI (destroyed during cloning)
  Sequencing primers: 5′ EGFP C (CATGGTCCTGCTGGAGTTCGTG)
Resource information
  A portion of this plasmid was derived from a plasmid made by: Rab14 cDNA derived from pCDNA3.1+Rab14 purchased from Missouri S&T cDNA Resource Center
Terms and licenses: Academic/Nonprofit Terms; Industry Terms: Not Available to Industry
How to cite: EGFP-Rab14 was a gift from Marci Scidmore (Addgene plasmid # 49549)
