[The description below was written by a language model from this plasmid's Addgene catalogue record and pLannotate feature annotations shown in this document.]
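Description:
EGFP-Rab14 is a mammalian expression plasmid of about 5.36 kb built on the Clontech EGFP C1 backbone. It produces human Rab14 fused at its N terminus to enhanced green fluorescent protein. The fusion is transcribed from the human cytomegalovirus immediate early enhancer and promoter, with the EGFP coding sequence followed shortly downstream by the Rab14 open reading frame of roughly 650–660 bp, and is terminated by the SV40 polyadenylation signal. The automated annotation matched the insert to the rat Rab14 protein entry, whereas the catalogue record gives the species as human; this most likely reflects close conservation between the orthologues. The Rab14 cDNA was subcloned from a commercial pcDNA3.1-based clone by restriction cloning using compatible-end junctions (BamHI/BglII at the 5′ side and XhoI/SalI at the 3′ side), so these sites were destroyed, and only a fragment of the original multiple cloning site remains downstream of the insert.

The plasmid is maintained in bacteria at high copy through a ColE1/pUC-type origin and also carries an f1 phage origin. A single Tn5 aminoglycoside phosphotransferase gene (NeoR/KanR) provides both selections. A bacterial promoter drives it for kanamycin resistance in E. coli, and the SV40 enhancer/early promoter drives it for G418 selection in mammalian cells, with the HSV TK polyadenylation signal ending the cassette. The short large T antigen, ble and bGH poly(A) fragments in the feature table appear to be backbone remnants or partial matches rather than functional elements. Rab14 is a small GTPase involved in trafficking between the Golgi and endosomes. The construct is used to visualise its localisation in live or fixed cells, and the associated study examined which Rab GTPases are recruited to the vacuole occupied by Anaplasma phagocytophilum.
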