Features (pLannotate 1.2.2; 15 found; start..end, strand, type, name):
     61..364     +  enhancer       CMV enhancer: human cytomegalovirus immediate early enhancer
    365..568     +  promoter       CMV promoter: human cytomegalovirus (CMV) immediate early promoter
    613..1329    +  CDS            EGFP: EGFP is a basic (constitutively fluorescent) green fluorescent protein published in 1996, derived from Aequorea victoria. It is reported to be a rapidly-maturing weak dimer with moderate acid sensitivity.
   1348..1992    +  CDS            Rab14: RAB14_RAT - Experimental evidence at protein level: Swiss-Prot protein existence level 1. Regulates, together with its guanine nucleotide exchange factor, DENND6A, the specific endocytic transport of ADAM10, N- cadherin/CDH2 shedding and cell-cell adhesion (By similarity). Involved in membrane trafficking between the Golgi complex and endosomes during early embryonic development. Regulates the Golgi to endosome transport of FGFR-containing vesicles during early development, a key process for developing basement membrane and epiblast and primitive endoderm lineages during early postimplantation
   1997..2022    +  misc_feature   MCS (fragment): multiple cloning site
   2039..2123    +  CDS            large T antigen (fragment): large T antigen from SV40 (simian virus 40)
   2146..2267    +  polyA_signal   SV40 poly(A) signal: SV40 polyadenylation signal
   2301..2729    -  rep_origin     f1 ori (sequence partly withheld): f1 bacteriophage origin of replication; arrow indicates direction of (+) strand synthesis
   2756..2860    +  promoter       AmpR promoter: bla
   2862..3219    +  promoter       SV40 promoter: SV40 enhancer and early promoter
   3254..4048    +  CDS            NeoR/KanR: aminoglycoside phosphotransferase from Tn5; aph(3')-II (or nptII); confers resistance to neomycin, kanamycin, and G418 (Geneticin®)
   4069..4221    +  CDS            ble (fragment): BLE_KLEPN - Experimental evidence at protein level: Swiss-Prot protein existence level 1. Binding protein with a strong affinity to the bleomycin family of antibiotics. Binds to CL990; an antimitotic-antibiotic compound. From Klebsiella pneumoniae.
   4280..4327    +  polyA_signal   HSV TK poly(A) signal: herpes simplex virus thymidine kinase polyadenylation signal (Cole and Stacy, 1985)
   4418..4434    -  polyA_signal   bGH poly(A) signal (fragment): bovine growth hormone polyadenylation signal
   4656..5244    +  rep_origin     ori: high-copy-number ColE1/pMB1/pBR322/pUC origin of replication
>Addgene plasmid #49549 | EGFP-Rab14 | depositor full sequence | sequence record 73935 | EGFP-Rab14 sequence 5358 bps
TAGTTATTAATAGTAATCAATTACGGGGTCATTAGTTCATAGCCCATATATGGAGTTCCGCGTTACATAA
CTTACGGTAAATGGCCCGCCTGGCTGACCGCCCAACGACCCCCGCCCATTGACGTCAATAATGACGTATG
TTCCCATAGTAACGCCAATAGGGACTTTCCATTGACGTCAATGGGTGGAGTATTTACGGTAAACTGCCCA
CTTGGCAGTACATCAAGTGTATCATATGCCAAGTACGCCCCCTATTGACGTCAATGACGGTAAATGGCCC
GCCTGGCATTATGCCCAGTACATGACCTTATGGGACTTTCCTACTTGGCAGTACATCTACGTATTAGTCA
TCGCTATTACCATGGTGATGCGGTTTTGGCAGTACATCAATGGGCGTGGATAGCGGTTTGACTCACGGGG
ATTTCCAAGTCTCCACCCCATTGACGTCAATGGGAGTTTGTTTTGGCACCAAAATCAACGGGACTTTCCA
AAATGTCGTAACAACTCCGCCCCATTGACGCAAATGGGCGGTAGGCGTGTACGGTGGGAGGTCTATATAA
GCAGAGCTGGTTTAGTGAACCGTCAGATCCGCTAGCGCTACCGGTCGCCACCATGGTGAGCAAGGGCGAG
GAGCTGTTCACCGGGGTGGTGCCCATCCTGGTCGAGCTGGACGGCGACGTAAACGGCCACAAGTTCAGCG
TGTCCGGCGAGGGCGAGGGCGATGCCACCTACGGCAAGCTGACCCTGAAGTTCATCTGCACCACCGGCAA
GCTGCCCGTGCCCTGGCCCACCCTCGTGACCACCCTGACCTACGGCGTGCAGTGCTTCAGCCGCTACCCC
GACCACATGAAGCAGCACGACTTCTTCAAGTCCGCCATGCCCGAAGGCTACGTCCAGGAGCGCACCATCT
TCTTCAAGGACGACGGCAACTACAAGACCCGCGCCGAGGTGAAGTTCGAGGGCGACACCCTGGTGAACCG
CATCGAGCTGAAGGGCATCGACTTCAAGGAGGACGGCAACATCCTGGGGCACAAGCTGGAGTACAACTAC
AACAGCCACAACGTCTATATCATGGCCGACAAGCAGAAGAACGGCATCAAGGTGAACTTCAAGATCCGCC
ACAACATCGAGGACGGCAGCGTGCAGCTCGCCGACCACTACCAGCAGAACACCCCCATCGGCGACGGCCC
CGTGCTGCTGCCCGACAACCACTACCTGAGCACCCAGTCCGCCCTGAGCAAAGACCCCAACGAGAAGCGC
GATCACATGGTCCTGCTGGAGTTCGTGACCGCCGCCGGGATCACTCTCGGCATGGACGAGCTGTACAAGT
CCGGACTCAGATCCACCATGGCAACTACACCGTACAACTACTCTTACATCTTTAAATATATTATTATTGG
GGACATGGGAGTAGGAAAATCTTGCTTGCTTCATCAATTTACAGAAAAAAAATTTATGGCTGATTGTCCT
CACACAATTGGTGTTGAATTTGGTACAAGAATAATCGAAGTTAGTGGCCAAAAAATAAAACTGCAGATTT
GGGATACGGCAGGACAGGAGCGATTTAGGGCTGTTACACGGAGCTACTACAGAGGAGCTGCGGGAGCTCT
TATGGTCTATGATATCACTAGAAGAAGTACATATAACCACTTAAGCAGCTGGTTGACAGATGCAAGGAAT
CTCACCAATCCAAATACTGTAATAATTCTCATAGGAAATAAAGCAGATTTGGAGGCACAGAGAGATGTTA
CATATGAAGAAGCCAAACAGTTTGCTGAAGAAAATGGCTTATTGTTCCTCGAAGCGAGTGCAAAAACGGG
AGAGAATGTAGAAGATGCCTTCCTTGAGGCTGCCAAGAAAATCTATCAGAACATTCAGGATGGAAGCTTG
GATCTGAATGCTGCTGAGTCTGGTGTACAACACAAACCTTCAGCCCCGCAGGGAGGCCGGCTAACCAGTG
AACCCCAACCCCAGAGAGAAGGCTGTGGCTGCTAGCTCGACGGTACCGCGGGCCCGGGATCCACCGGATC
TAGATAACTGATCATAATCAGCCATACCACATTTGTAGAGGTTTTACTTGCTTTAAAAAACCTCCCACAC
CTCCCCCTGAACCTGAAACATAAAATGAATGCAATTGTTGTTGTTAACTTGTTTATTGCAGCTTATAATG
GTTACAAATAAAGCAATAGCATCACAAATTTCACAAATAAAGCATTTTTTTCACTGCATTCTAGTTGTGG
TTTGTCCAAACTCATCAATGTATCTTAACGCGTAAATTGTAAGCGTTAATATTTTGTTAAAATTCGCGTT
AAATTTTTGTTAAATCAGCTCATTTTTTAACCAATAGGCCGAAATCGGCAAAATCCCTTATAAATCAAAA
GAATAGACCGAGATAGGGT
[37 nt withheld, positions 2400-2436]
AAAGAACGTGGACTCCAACGTCAAAGG
[49 nt withheld, positions 2464-2512]
T
[91 nt withheld, positions 2514-2604]
G
[124 nt withheld, positions 2606-2729]
CAGGTGGCACTTTTCGGGGAAATGTGCGCGGAACCCCTATTTGTTTATTTTTCTAAATACATTCAAATAT
GTATCCGCTCATGAGACAATAACCCTGATAAATGCTTCAATAATATTGAAAAAGGAAGAGTCCTGAGGCG
GAAAGAACCAGCTGTGGAATGTGTGTCAGTTAGGGTGTGGAAAGTCCCCAGGCTCCCCAGCAGGCAGAAG
TATGCAAAGCATGCATCTCAATTAGTCAGCAACCAGGTGTGGAAAGTCCCCAGGCTCCCCAGCAGGCAGA
AGTATGCAAAGCATGCATCTCAATTAGTCAGCAACCATAGTCCCGCCCCTAACTCCGCCCATCCCGCCCC
TAACTCCGCCCAGTTCCGCCCATTCTCCGCCCCATGGCTGACTAATTTTTTTTATTTATGCAGAGGCCGA
GGCCGCCTCGGCCTCTGAGCTATTCCAGAAGTAGTGAGGAGGCTTTTTTGGAGGCCTAGGCTTTTGCAAA
GATCGATCAAGAGACAGGATGAGGATCGTTTCGCATGATTGAACAAGATGGATTGCACGCAGGTTCTCCG
GCCGCTTGGGTGGAGAGGCTATTCGGCTATGACTGGGCACAACAGACAATCGGCTGCTCTGATGCCGCCG
TGTTCCGGCTGTCAGCGCAGGGGCGCCCGGTTCTTTTTGTCAAGACCGACCTGTCCGGTGCCCTGAATGA
ACTGCAAGACGAGGCAGCGCGGCTATCGTGGCTGGCCACGACGGGCGTTCCTTGCGCAGCTGTGCTCGAC
GTTGTCACTGAAGCGGGAAGGGACTGGCTGCTATTGGGCGAAGTGCCGGGGCAGGATCTCCTGTCATCTC
ACCTTGCTCCTGCCGAGAAAGTATCCATCATGGCTGATGCAATGCGGCGGCTGCATACGCTTGATCCGGC
TACCTGCCCATTCGACCACCAAGCGAAACATCGCATCGAGCGAGCACGTACTCGGATGGAAGCCGGTCTT
GTCGATCAGGATGATCTGGACGAAGAGCATCAGGGGCTCGCGCCAGCCGAACTGTTCGCCAGGCTCAAGG
CGAGCATGCCCGACGGCGAGGATCTCGTCGTGACCCATGGCGATGCCTGCTTGCCGAATATCATGGTGGA
AAATGGCCGCTTTTCTGGATTCATCGACTGTGGCCGGCTGGGTGTGGCGGACCGCTATCAGGACATAGCG
TTGGCTACCCGTGATATTGCTGAAGAGCTTGGCGGCGAATGGGCTGACCGCTTCCTCGTGCTTTACGGTA
TCGCCGCTCCCGATTCGCAGCGCATCGCCTTCTATCGCCTTCTTGACGAGTTCTTCTGAGCGGGACTCTG
GGGTTCGAAATGACCGACCAAGCGACGCCCAACCTGCCATCACGAGATTTCGATTCCACCGCCGCCTTCT
ATGAAAGGTTGGGCTTCGGAATCGTTTTCCGGGACGCCGGCTGGATGATCCTCCAGCGCGGGGATCTCAT
GCTGGAGTTCTTCGCCCACCCTAGGGGGAGGCTAACTGAAACACGGAAGGAGACAATACCGGAAGGAACC
CGCGCTATGACGGCAATAAAAAGACAGAATAAAACGCACGGTGTTGGGTCGTTTGTTCATAAACGCGGGG
TTCGGTCCCAGGGCTGGCACTCTGTCGATACCCCACCGAGACCCCATTGGGGCCAATACGCCCGCGTTTC
TTCCTTTTCCCCACCCCACCCCCCAAGTTCGGGTGAAGGCCCAGGGCTCGCAGCCAACGTCGGGGCGGCA
GGCCCTGCCATAGCCTCAGGTTACTCATATATACTTTAGATTGATTTAAAACTTCATTTTTAATTTAAAA
GGATCTAGGTGAAGATCCTTTTTGATAATCTCATGACCAAAATCCCTTAACGTGAGTTTTCGTTCCACTG
AGCGTCAGACCCCGTAGAAAAGATCAAAGGATCTTCTTGAGATCCTTTTTTTCTGCGCGTAATCTGCTGC
TTGCAAACAAAAAAACCACCGCTACCAGCGGTGGTTTGTTTGCCGGATCAAGAGCTACCAACTCTTTTTC
CGAAGGTAACTGGCTTCAGCAGAGCGCAGATACCAAATACTGTCCTTCTAGTGTAGCCGTAGTTAGGCCA
CCACTTCAAGAACTCTGTAGCACCGCCTACATACCTCGCTCTGCTAATCCTGTTACCAGTGGCTGCTGCC
AGTGGCGATAAGTCGTGTCTTACCGGGTTGGACTCAAGACGATAGTTACCGGATAAGGCGCAGCGGTCGG
GCTGAACGGGGGGTTCGTGCACACAGCCCAGCTTGGAGCGAACGACCTACACCGAACTGAGATACCTACA
GCGTGAGCTATGAGAAAGCGCCACGCTTCCCGAAGGGAGAAAGGCGGACAGGTATCCGGTAAGCGGCAGG
GTCGGAACAGGAGAGCGCACGAGGGAGCTTCCAGGGGGAAACGCCTGGTATCTTTATAGTCCTGTCGGGT
TTCGCCACCTCTGACTTGAGCGTCGATTTTTGTGATGCTCGTCAGGGGGGCGGAGCCTATGGAAAAACGC
CAGCAACGCGGCCTTTTTACGGTTCCTGGCCTTTTGCTGGCCTTTTGCTCACATGTTCTTTCCTGCGTTA
TCCCCTGATTCTGTGGATAACCGTATTACCGCCATGCAT
