>Addgene plasmid #49549 | EGFP-Rab14 | addgene partial sequence | sequence record 76048 | EGFP-C 5'-CATGGTCCTGCTGGAGTTCGTG-3'
CTCTCGGCATGGACGAGCTGTACAAGTCCGGACTCAGATCCACCATGGCAACTACACCGTACAACTACTC
TTACATCTTTAAATATATTATTATTGGGGACATGGGAGTAGGAAAATCTTGCTTGCTTCATCAATTTACA
GAAAAAAAATTTATGGCTGATTGTCCTCACACAATTGGTGTTGAATTTGGTACAAGAATAATCGAAGTTA
GTGGCCAAAAAATAAAACTGCAGATTTGGGATACGGCAGGACAGGAGCGATTTAGGGCTGTTACACGGAG
CTACTACAGAGGAGCTGCGGGAGCTCTTATGGTCTATGATATCACTAGAAGAAGTACATATAACCACTTA
AGCAGCTGGTTGACAGATGCAAGGAATCTCACCAATCCAAATACTGTAATAATTCTCATAGGAAATAAAG
CAGATTTGGAGGCACAGAGAGATGTTACATATGAAGAAGCCAAACAGTTTGCTGAAGAAAATGGCTTATT
GTTCCTCGAAGCGAGTGCAAAAACGGGAGAGAATGTAGAAGATGCCTTCCTTGAGGCTGCCAAGAAAATC
TATCAGAACATTCAGGATGGAAGCTTGGATCTGAATGCTGCTGAGTCTGGTGTACAACACAAACCTTCAG
CCCCGCAGGGAGGCCGGCTAACCAGTGAACCCCAACCCCAGAGAGAAGGCTGTGGCTGCTAGCTCGACGG
TACCGCGGGCCCGGGATCCACCGGATCTAGATAACTGATCATAATCAGCCATACCACATTTGTAGAGGTT
TTACTTGCTTTAAAAAACCTCCCACACCTCCCCCTGAACCTGAAACATAAAATGAATGCAATTGTTGTTG
TTAACTTGTTTATTGCAGCTTATAATGGTTACAAATAAAGCAATAGCATCACAAATTTCACAAATAAAGC
ATTTTTTTCACTGCATTCTAGTTGTGGTTTGTCCAAACTCATCAATGTATCTTAACGCGTAAATTGTAAG
CGTTAATATTTTGTTAAAATTCGCGTTAAATTTTTGTTAAATCAGCTCATTTTTTAACCAATAGGCCGAA
ATCGGCAAAATCCCTTATAAATCAAAAGAATAGACCGAGATAGGGT
[37 nt withheld, positions 1097-1133]
AAAGAACGT
